>Addgene plasmid #14223 | pAG424GAL-ccdB-EYFP | depositor full sequence | sequence record 7886 | Author sequence
GACGAAAGGGCCTCGTGATACGCCTATTTTTATAGGTTAATGTCATGATAATAATGGTTTCTTAATATGA
TCCAATATCAAAGGAAATGATAGCATTGAAGGATGAGACTAATCCAATTGAGGAGTGGCAGCATATAGAA
CAGCTAAAGGGTAGTGCTGAAGGAAGCATACGATACCCCGCATGGAATGGGATAATATCACAGGAGGTAC
TAGACTACCTTTCATCCTACATAAATAGACGCATATAAGTACGCATTTAAGCATAAACACGCACTATGCC
GTTCTTCTCATGTATATATATATACAGGCAACACGCAGATATAGGTGCGACGTGAACAGTGAGCTGTATG
TGCGCAGCTCGCGTTGCATTTTCGGAAGCGCTCGTTTTCGGAAACGCTTTGAAGTTCCTATTCCGAAGTT
CCTATTCTCTAGAAAGTATAGGAACTTCAGAGCGCTTTTGAAAACCAAAAGCGCTCTGAAGACGCACTTT
CAAAAAACCAAAAACGCACCGGACTGTAACGAGCTACTAAAATATTGCGAATACCGCTTCCACAAACATT
GCTCAAAAGTATCTCTTTGCTATATATCTCTGTGCTATATCCCTATATAACCTACCCATCCACCTTTCGC
TCCTTGAACTTGCATCTAAACTCGACCTCTACATTTTTTATGTTTATCTCTAGTATTACTCTTTAGACAA
AAAAATTGTAGTAAGAACTATTCATAGAGTGAATCGAAAACAATACGAAAATGTAAACATTTCCTATACG
TAGTATATAGAGACAAAATAGAAGAAACCGTTCATAATTTTCTGACCAATGAAGAATCATCAACGCTATC
ACTTTCTGTTCACAAAGTATGCGCAATCCACATCGGTATAGAATATAATCGGGGATGCCTTTATCTTGAA
AAAATGCACCCGCAGCTTCGCTAGTAATCAGTAAACGCGGGAAGTGGAGTCAGGCTTTTTTTATGGAAGA
GAAAATAGACACCAAAGTAGCCTTCTTCTAACCTTAACGGACCTACAGTGCAAAAAGTTATCAAGAGACT
GCATTATAGAGCGCACAAAGGAGAAAAAAAGTAATCTAAGATGCTTTGTTAGAAAAATAGCGCTCTCGGG
ATGCATTTTTGTAGAACAAAAAAGAAGTATAGATTCTTTGTTGGTAAAATAGCGCTCTCGCGTTGCATTT
CTGTTCTGTAAAAATGCAGCTCAGATTCTTTGTTTGAAAAATTAGCGCTCTCGCGTTGCATTTTTGTTTT
ACAAAAATGAAGCACAGATTCTTCGTTGGTAAAATAGCGCTTTCGCGTTGCATTTCTGTTCTGTAAAAAT
GCAGCTCAGATTCTTTGTTTGAAAAATTAGCGCTCTCGCGTTGCATTTTTGTTCTACAAAATGAAGCACA
GATGCTTCGTTCAGGTGGCACTTTTCGGGGAAATGTGCGCGGAACCCCTATTTGTTTATTTTTCTAAATA
CATTCAAATATGTATCCGCTCATGAGACAATAACCCTGATAAATGCTTCAATAATATTGAAAAAGGAAGA
GTATGAGTATTCAACATTTCCGTGTCGCCCTTATTCCCTTTTTTGCGGCATTTTGCCTTCCTGTTTTTGC
TCACCCAGAAACGCTGGTGAAAGTAAAAGATGCTGAAGATCAGTTGGGTGCACGAGTGGGTTACATCGAA
CTGGATCTCAACAGCGGTAAGATCCTTGAGAGTTTTCGCCCCGAAGAACGTTTTCCAATGATGAGCACTT
TTAAAGTTCTGCTATGTGGCGCGGTATTATCCCGTATTGACGCCGGGCAAGAGCAACTCGGTCGCCGCAT
ACACTATTCTCAGAATGACTTGGTTGAGTACTCACCAGTCACAGAAAAGCATCTTACGGATGGCATGACA
GTAAGAGAATTATGCAGTGCTGCCATAACCATGAGTGATAACACTGCGGCCAACTTACTTCTGACAACGA
TCGGAGGACCGAAGGAGCTAACCGCTTTTTTGCACAACATGGGGGATCATGTAACTCGCCTTGATCGTTG
GGAACCGGAGCTGAATGAAGCCATACCAAACGACGAGCGTGACACCACGATGCCTGTAGCAATGGCAACA
ACGTTGCGCAAACTATTAACTGGCGAACTACTTACTCTAGCTTCCCGGCAACAATTAATAGACTGGATGG
AGGCGGATAAAGTTGCAGGACCACTTCTGCGCTCGGCCCTTCCGGCTGGCTGGTTTATTGCTGATAAATC
TGGAGCCGGTGAGCGTGGGTCTCGCGGTATCATTGCAGCACTGGGGCCAGATGGTAAGCCCTCCCGTATC
GTAGTTATCTACACGACGGGGAGTCAGGCAACTATGGATGAACGAAATAGACAGATCGCTGAGATAGGTG
CCTCACTGATTAAGCATTGGTAACTGTCAGACCAAGTTTACTCATATATACTTTAGATTGATTTAAAACT
TCATTTTTAATTTAAAAGGATCTAGGTGAAGATCCTTTTTGATAATCTCATGACCAAAATCCCTTAACGT
GAGTTTTCGTTCCACTGAGCGTCAGACCCCGTAGAAAAGATCAAAGGATCTTCTTGAGATCCTTTTTTTC
TGCGCGTAATCTGCTGCTTGCAAACAAAAAAACCACCGCTACCAGCGGTGGTTTGTTTGCCGGATCAAGA
GCTACCAACTCTTTTTCCGAAGGTAACTGGCTTCAGCAGAGCGCAGATACCAAATACTGTCCTTCTAGTG
TAGCCGTAGTTAGGCCACCACTTCAAGAACTCTGTAGCACCGCCTACATACCTCGCTCTGCTAATCCTGT
TACCAGTGGCTGCTGCCAGTGGCGATAAGTCGTGTCTTACCGGGTTGGACTCAAGACGATAGTTACCGGA
TAAGGCGCAGCGGTCGGGCTGAACGGGGGGTTCGTGCACACAGCCCAGCTTGGAGCGAACGACCTACACC
GAACTGAGATACCTACAGCGTGAGCTATGAGAAAGCGCCACGCTTCCCGAAGGGAGAAAGGCGGACAGGT
ATCCGGTAAGCGGCAGGGTCGGAACAGGAGAGCGCACGAGGGAGCTTCCAGGGGGAAACGCCTGGTATCT
TTATAGTCCTGTCGGGTTTCGCCACCTCTGACTTGAGCGTCGATTTTTGTGATGCTCGTCAGGGGGGCGG
AGCCTATGGAAAAACGCCAGCAACGCGGCCTTTTTACGGTTCCTGGCCTTTTGCTGGCCTTTTGCTCACA
TGTTCTTTCCTGCGTTATCCCCTGATTCTGTGGATAACCGTATTACCGCCTTTGAGTGAGCTGATACCGC
TCGCCGCAGCCGAACGACCGAGCGCAGCGAGTCAGTGAGCGAGGAAGCGGAAGAGCGCCCAATACGCAAA
CCGCCTCTCCCCGCGCGTTGGCCGATTCATTAATGCAGCTGGCACGACAGGTTTCCCGACTGGAAAGCGG
GCAGTGAGCGCAACGCAATTAATGTGAGTTACCTCACTCATTAGGCACCCCAGGCTTTACACTTTATGCT
TCCGGCTCCTATGTTGTGTGGAATTGTGAGCGGATAACAATTTCACACAGGAAACAGCTATGACCATGAT
TACGCCAAGCGCGCAATTAACCCTCACTAAAGGGAACAAAAGCTGGAGCTCTAGTACGGATTAGAAGCCG
CCGAGCGGGCGACAGCCCTCCGACGGAAGACTCTCCTCCGTGCGTCCTCGTCTTCACCGGTCGCGTTCCT
GAAACGCAGATGTGCCTCGCGCCGCACTGCTCCGAACAATAAAGATTCTACAATACTAGCTTTTATGGTT
ATGAAGAGGAAAAATTGGCAGTAACCTGGCCCCACAAACCTTCAAATTAACGAATCAAATTAACAACCAT
AGGATGATAATGCGATTAGTTTTTTAGCCTTATTTCTGGGGTAATTAATCAGCGAAGCGATGATTTTTGA
TCTATTAACAGATATATAAATGGAAAAGCTGCATAACCACTTTAACTAATACTTTCAACATTTTCAGTTT
GTATTACTTCTTATTCAAATGTCATAAAAGTATCAACAAAAAATTGTTAATATACCTCTATACTTTAACG
TCAAGGAGAAAAAACCCCGGATTCTAGAACTAGTGGATCCCCCATCACAAGTTTGTACAAAAAAGCTGAA
CGAGAAACGTAAAATGATATAAATATCAATATATTAAATTAGATTTTGCATAAAAAACAGACTACATAAT
ACTGTAAAACACAACATATCCAGTCACTATGGCGGCCGCATTAGGCACCCCAGGCTTTACACTTTATGCT
TCCGGCTCGTATAATGTGTGGATTTTGAGTTAGGATCCGTCGAGATTTTCAGGAGCTAAGGAAGCTAAAA
TGGAGAAAAAAATCACTGGATATACCACCGTTGATATATCCCAATGGCATCGTAAAGAACATTTTGAGGC
ATTTCAGTCAGTTGCTCAATGTACCTATAACCAGACCGTTCAGCTGGATATTACGGCCTTTTTAAAGACC
GTAAAGAAAAATAAGCACAAGTTTTATCCGGCCTTTATTCACATTCTTGCCCGCCTGATGAATGCTCATC
CGGAATTCCGTATGGCAATGAAAGACGGTGAGCTGGTGATATGGGATAGTGTTCACCCTTGTTACACCGT
TTTCCATGAGCAAACTGAAACGTTTTCATCGCTCTGGAGTGAATACCACGACGATTTCCGGCAGTTTCTA
CACATATATTCGCAAGATGTGGCGTGTTACGGTGAAAACCTGGCCTATTTCCCTAAAGGGTTTATTGAGA
ATATGTTTTTCGTCTCAGCCAATCCCTGGGTGAGTTTCACCAGTTTTGATTTAAACGTGGCCAATATGGA
CAACTTCTTCGCCCCCGTTTTCACCATGGGCAAATATTATACGCAAGGCGACAAGGTGCTGATGCCGCTG
GCGATTCAGGTTCATCATGCCGTCTGTGATGGCTTCCATGTCGGCAGAATGCTTAATGAATTACAACAGT
ACTGCGATGAGTGGCAGGGCGGGGCGTAAACGCCGCGTGGATCCGGCTTACTAAAAGCCAGATAACAGTA
TGCGTATTTGCGCGCTGATTTTTGCGGTATAAGAATATATACTGATATGTATACCCGAAGTATGTCAAAA
AGAGGTATGCTATGAAGCAGCGTATTACAGTGACAGTTGACAGCGACAGCTATCAGTTGCTCAAGGCATA
TATGATGTCAATATCTCCGGTCTGGTAAGCACAACCATGCAGAATGAAGCCCGTCGTCTGCGTGCCGAAC
GCTGGAAAGCGGAAAATCAGGAAGGGATGGCTGAGGTCGCCCGGTTTATTGAAATGAACGGCTCTTTTGC
TGACGAGAACAGGGGCTGGTGAAATGCAGTTTAAGGTTTACACCTATAAAAGAGAGAGCCGTTATCGTCT
GTTTGTGGATGTACAGAGTGATATTATTGACACGCCCGGGCGACGGATGGTGATCCCCCTGGCCAGTGCA
CGTCTGCTGTCAGATAAAGTCTCCCGTGAACTTTACCCGGTGGTGCATATCGGGGATGAAAGCTGGCGCA
TGATGACCACCGATATGGCCAGTGTGCCGGTCTCCGTTATCGGGGAAGAAGTGGCTGATCTCAGCCACCG
CGAAAATGACATCAAAAACGCCATTAACCTGATGTTCTGGGGAATATAAATGTCAGGCTCCCTTATACAC
AGCCAGTCTGCAGGTCGACCATAGTGACTGGATATGTTGTGTTTTACAGTATTATGTAGTCTGTTTTTTA
TGCAAAATCTAATTTAATATATTGATATTTATATCATTTTACGTTTCTCGTTCAGCTTTCTTGTACAAAG
TGGTGATGGGCTGCAGGAATTCGATATCAAGCTTAATGGTGAGCAAGGGCGAGGAGCTGTTCACCGGGGT
GGTGCCCATCCTGGTCGAGCTGGACGGCGACGTAAACGGCCACAAGTTCAGCGTGTCCGGCGAGGGCGAG
GGCGATGCCACCTACGGCAAGCTGACCCTGAAGTTCATCTGCACCACCGGCAAGCTGCCCGTGCCCTGGC
CCACCCTCGTGACCACCTTCGGCTACGGCCTGCAGTGCTTCGCCCGCTACCCCGACCACATGAAGCAGCA
CGACTTCTTCAAGTCCGCCATGCCCGAAGGCTACGTCCAGGAGCGCACCATCTTCTTCAAGGACGACGGC
AACTACAAGACCCGCGCCGAGGTGAAGTTCGAGGGCGACACCCTGGTGAACCGCATCGAGCTGAAGGGCA
TCGACTTCAAGGAGGACGGCAACATCCTGGGGCACAAGCTGGAGTACAACTACAACAGCCACAACGTCTA
TATCATGGCCGACAAGCAGAAGAACGGCATCAAGGTGAACTTCAAGATCCGCCACAACATCGAGGACGGC
AGCGTGCAGCTCGCCGACCACTACCAGCAGAACACCCCCATCGGCGACGGCCCCGTGCTGCTGCCCGACA
ACCACTACCTGAGCTACCAGTCCGCCCTGAGCAAAGACCCCAACGAGAAGCGCGATCACATGGTCCTGCT
GGAGTTCGTGACCGCCGCCGGGATCACTCTCGGCATGGACGAGCTGTACAAGTAACTCGAGTCATGTAAT
TAGTTATGTCACGCTTACATTCACGCCCTCCCCCCACATCCGCTCTAACCGAAAAGGAAGGAGTTAGACA
ACCTGAAGTCTAGGTCCCTATTTATTTTTTTATAGTTATGTTAGTATTAAGAACGTTATTTATATTTCAA
ATTTTTCTTTTTTTTCTGTACAGACGCGTGTACGCATGTAACATTATACTGAAAACCTTGCTTGAGAAGG
TTTTGGGACGCTCGAAGGCTTTAATTTGCGGCCGGTACCCAATTCGCCCTATAGTGAGTCGTATTACGCG
CGCTCACTGGCCGTCGTTTTACAACGTCGTGACTGGGAAAACCCTGGCGTTACCCAACTTAATCGCCTTG
CAGCACATCCCCCTTTCGCCAGCTGGCGTAATAGCGAAGAGGCCCGCACCGATCGCCCTTCCCAACAGTT
GCGCAGCCTGAATGGCGAATGGCGCG
[124 nt withheld, positions 7027-7150]
C
[91 nt withheld, positions 7152-7242]
A
[49 nt withheld, positions 7244-7292]
CCTTTGACGTTGGAGTCCACGTTCTTT
[37 nt withheld, positions 7320-7356]
ACCCTATCTCGGTCTATTCTTTTGATTTATAAGGGATTTTGCCGATTTCGGCCTATTGGTTAAAAAATGA
GCTGATTTAACAAAAATTTAACGCGAATTTTAACAAAATATTAACGTTTACAATTTCCTGATGCGGTATT
TTCTCCTTACGCATCTGTGCGGTATTTCACACCGCATAGGCAAGTGCACAAACAATACTTAAATAAATAC
TACTCAGTAATAACCTATTTCTTAGCATTTTTGACGAAATTTGCTATTTTGTTAGAGTCTTTTACACCAT
TTGTCTCCACACCTCCGCTTACATCAACACCAATAACGCCATTTAATCTAAGCGCATCACCAACATTTTC
TGGCGTCAGTCCACCAGCTAACATAAAATGTAAGCTTTCGGGGCTCTCTTGCCTTCCAACCCAGTCAGAA
ATCGAGTTCCAATCCAAAAGTTCACCTGTCCCACCTGCTTCTGAATCAAACAAGGGAATAAACGAATGAG
GTTTCTGTGAAGCTGCACTGAGTAGTATGTTGCAGTCTTTTGGAAATACGAGTCTTTTAATAACTGGCAA
ACCGAGGAACTCTTGGTATTCTTGCCACGACTCATCTCCATGCAGTTGGACGATATCAATGCCGTAATCA
TTGACCAGAGCCAAAACATCCTCCTTAGGTTGATTACGAAACACGCCAACCAAGTATTTCGGAGTGCCTG
AACTATTTTTATATGCTTTTACAAGACTTGAAATTTTCCTTGCAATAACCGGGTCAATTGTTCTCTTTCT
ATTGGGCACACATATAATACCCAGCAAGTCAGCATCGGAATCTAGAGCACATTCTGCGGCCTCTGTGCTC
TGCAAGCCGCAAACTTTCACCAATGGACCAGAACTACCTGTGAAATTAATAACAGACATACTCCAAGCTG
CCTTTGTGTGCTTAATCACGTATACTCACGTGCTCAATAGTCACCAATGCCCTCCCTCTTGGCCCTCTCC
TTTTCTTTTTTCGACCGAATTAATTCTTAATCGGCAAAAAAAGAAAAGCTCCGGATCAAGATTGTACGTA
AGGTGACAAGCTATTTTTCAATAAAGAATATCTTCCACTACTGCCATCTGGCGTCATAACTGCAAAGTAC
ACATATATTACGATGCTGTCTATTAAATGCTTCCTATATTATATATATAGTAATGTCGTTTATGGTGCAC
TCTCAGTACAATCTGCTCTGATGCCGCATAGTTAAGCCAGCCCCGACACCCGCCAACACCCGCTGACGCG
CCCTGACGGGCTTGTCTGCTCCCGGCATCCGCTTACAGACAAGCTGTGACCGTCTCCGGGAGCTGCATGT
GTCAGAGGTTTTCACCGTCATCACCGAAACGCGCGA
Features (pLannotate 1.2.2; 29 found; start..end, strand, type, name):
     69..1411    +  rep_origin     2μ ori: yeast 2μ plasmid origin of replication
   1438..1542    +  promoter       AmpR promoter: bla
   1543..2403    +  CDS            AmpR: β-lactamase; bla; confers resistance to ampicillin, carbenicillin, and related antibiotics
   2574..3162    +  rep_origin     ori: high-copy-number ColE1/pMB1/pBR322/pUC origin of replication
   3345..3437    +  CDS            lacI (fragment): lac repressor; lacI; The lac repressor binds to the lac operator to inhibit transcription in E. coli. This inhibition can be relieved by adding lactose or isopropyl-β-D-thiogalactopyranoside (IPTG).
   3450..3471    +  protein_bind   CAP binding site: CAP binding activates transcription in the presence of cAMP. E. coli catabolite activator protein
   3486..3516    +  promoter       lac promoter: promoter for the E. coli lac operon
   3524..3540    +  protein_bind   lac operator: The lac repressor binds to the lac operator to inhibit transcription in E. coli. This inhibition can be relieved by adding lactose or isopropyl-β-D-thiogalactopyranoside (IPTG). lac repressor encoded by lacI
   3585..3603    +  promoter       T3 promoter: promoter for bacteriophage T3 RNA polymerase
   3627..4068    +  promoter       GAL1 promoter: S. cerevisiae GAL1; inducible promoter, regulated by Gal4
   4083..4103    +  misc_feature   MCS (fragment): pBluescript multiple cloning site
   4107..4231    +  protein_bind   attR1: mutant version of attR; recombination site for the Gateway® LR reaction LR Clonase™
   4256..4286    +  promoter       lac UV5 promoter: E. coli lac promoter with an "up" mutation
   4310..4339    +  promoter       cat promoter (fragment): promoter of the E. coli cat gene encoding chloramphenicol acetyltransferase
   4340..4999    +  CDS            CmR: chloramphenicol acetyltransferase; cat; confers resistance to chloramphenicol
   5181..5339    +  CDS            ccdA (fragment): CCDA_ECO57 - Also known as H, letA. Experimental evidence at protein level: Swiss-Prot protein existence level 1. Antitoxin component of a type II toxin-antitoxin (TA) system which inhibits the post-segregational killing (PSK) of plasmid-free cells, also referred to as a plasmid addiction system. Binds to and blocks the activity of CcdB; will also remove bound CcdB protein from the CcdB-GyrA complex by forming a CcdA-CcdB complex, a process termed rejuvenation. Functions as a transcriptional corepressor for the ccdAB operon, repression also requires CcdB (By similarity). From Escherichia coli
   5344..5646    +  CDS            ccdB: CCDB_ECOLI - Also known as G, letB, letD. Experimental evidence at protein level: Swiss-Prot protein existence level 1. Toxic component of a type II toxin-antitoxin (TA) system, functioning in plasmid maintainence. Responsible for the post- segregational killing (PSK) of plasmid-free cells, also referred to as a plasmid addiction system. Half-life of over 2 hours. Cell killing by CcdB is accompanied by filamentation, defects in chromosome and plasmid segregation, defects in cell division, formation of anucleate cells, decreased DNA synthesis and plasmid loss. Interferes with the activity of DN
   5690..5814    -  protein_bind   attR2: mutant version of attR; recombination site for the Gateway® LR reaction LR Clonase™
   5818..5845    +  misc_feature   MCS (fragment): pBluescript multiple cloning site
   5846..6565    +  CDS            EYFP: enhanced YFP mammalian codon-optimized
   6572..6819    +  terminator     CYC1 terminator: S. cerevisiae CYC1; transcription terminator for CYC1
   6838..6856    -  promoter       T7 promoter: promoter for bacteriophage T7 RNA polymerase
   6864..7019    +  CDS            lacZα (fragment): LacZα fragment of β-galactosidase; lacZ fragment
   7027..7482    +  rep_origin     f1 ori (sequence partly withheld): f1 bacteriophage origin of replication; arrow indicates direction of (+) strand synthesis
   7483..7534    -  misc_feature   bom (fragment): basis of mobility region from pBR322
   7581..8255    -  CDS            TRP1: phosphoribosylanthranilate isomerase, required for tryptophan biosynthesis; S. cerevisiae TRP1; yeast auxotrophic marker
   8256..8536    -  promoter       TRP1 promoter: S. cerevisiae TRP1
   8537..8586    -  misc_feature   bom (fragment): basis of mobility region from pBR322
   8688..1       -  CDS            rop (fragment) (across the origin): Rop protein, which maintains plasmids at low copy number; rop
