[The description below was written by a language model from this plasmid's Addgene catalogue record and pLannotate feature annotations shown in this document.]
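Description:
pAG424GAL-ccdB-EYFP is an empty Gateway destination vector for galactose-inducible protein expression in Saccharomyces cerevisiae, built on the pRS424 backbone. It is an E. coli–yeast shuttle plasmid. In yeast it replicates episomally through the 2μ origin, giving a multicopy plasmid, and is selected by the TRP1 auxotrophic marker driven from its own promoter. In bacteria it carries a high-copy ColE1/pUC-type origin and the ampicillin resistance gene, along with an f1 origin and remnants of the pBluescript-derived polylinker region (lac promoter/operator, lacZα fragment, T3 and T7 promoters).

The expression unit consists of the Gal4-regulated GAL1 promoter, a Gateway cassette, an EYFP coding sequence and the CYC1 terminator. The cassette is flanked by attR1 and attR2 and contains a chloramphenicol resistance gene and the ccdB toxin gene. Because CcdB poisons gyrase in ordinary E. coli, the unrecombined vector has to be maintained in a ccdB-tolerant strain, with chloramphenicol and ampicillin selecting for retention of the cassette. In an LR reaction with an attL-flanked entry clone, the cassette is replaced by the gene of interest, and loss of ccdB provides counter-selection against unreacted vector in standard strains. The inserted open reading frame then sits upstream of EYFP, so a gene lacking a stop codon and in frame is expressed as a C-terminal EYFP fusion.

The plasmid belongs to a suite of yeast Gateway vectors designed for high-throughput genetic analysis, and is suited to inducible overexpression and fluorescence localisation of tagged proteins. The depositor notes that the full sequence is a reference only and may not match the physical plasmid exactly.
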