Addgene plasmid #14223: pAG424GAL-ccdB-EYFP
Purpose: (Empty Backbone)
Depositing lab: Susan Lindquist. Depositing organization: Whitehead Institute for Biomedical Research. Publication: A suite of Gateway cloning vectors for high-throughput genetic analysis in Saccharomyces cerevisiae. Alberti S, Gitler AD, Lindquist S. Yeast. 2007 Oct . 24(10):913-9. 10.1002/yea.1502 PubMed 17583893.
Backbone
  Vector backbone: pRS424
  Vector type: Yeast Expression ; Gateway Destination
  Selectable markers: TRP1
Growth in bacteria
  Bacterial resistance: Chloramphenicol and Ampicillin, 25 & 100 μg/mL
  Growth temperature: 37°C
  Growth strain: ccdB Survival
  Growth instructions: DB3.1, ccdB Survival
  Copy number: Unknown
Gene/Insert
  Gene/Insert name: None
  Tag / fusion protein: EYFP (C terminal on backbone)
  Cloning method: Gateway Cloning
  Sequencing primers: 5′ GAL1
Terms and licenses: Academic/Nonprofit Terms; Industry Terms: Not Available to Industry
Depositor comments: Type of plasmid: 2-micron. This plasmid contains the Gateway technology from Invitrogen; Invitrogen requires purchasing of Gateway Clonase for carrying out the Gateway recombinational cloning reaction http://www.invitrogen.com Please note that the full plasmid sequence is provided as a reference only, and may not match the exact sequence of the plasmid.
How to cite: pAG424GAL-ccdB-EYFP was a gift from Susan Lindquist (Addgene plasmid # 14223 ; http://n2t.net/addgene:14223 ; RRID:Addgene_14223)
