>Addgene plasmid #14223 | pAG424GAL-ccdB-EYFP | addgene partial sequence | sequence record 20634 | 14223 with pRS_marker
GGAAGCATTTAATAGAACAGCATCGTAATATATGTGTACTTTGCAGTTATGACGCCAGATGGCAGTAGTG
GAAGATATTCTTTATTGAAAAATAGCTTGTCACCTTACGTACAATCTTGATCCGGAGCTTTTCTTTTTTT
GCCGATTAAGAATTAATTCGGTCGAAAAAAGAAAAGGAGAGGGCCAAGAGGGAGGGCATTGGTGACTATT
GAGCACGTGAGTATACGTGATTAAGCACACAAAGGCAGCTTGGAGTATGTCTGTTATTAATTTCACAGGT
AGTTCTGGTCCATTGGTGAAAGTTTGCGGCTTGCAGAGCACAGAGGCCGCAGAATGTGCTCTAGATTCCG
ATGCTGACTTGCTGGGTATTATATGTGTGCCCAATAGAAAGAGAACAATTGACCCGGTTATTGCAAGGAA
AATTTCAAGTCTTGTAAAAGCATATAAAAATAGTTCAGGCACTCCGAAATACTTGGTTGGCGTGTTTCGT
AATCAACCTAAGGAGGATGTTTTGGCTCTGGTCAATGATTACGGCATTGATATCGTCCAACTGCATGGAG
ATGAGTCGTGGCAAGAATACCAAGAGTTCCTCGGTTTGCCAGTTATTAAAAGACTCGTATTTCCAAAAGA
CTGCA
