>Addgene plasmid #14223 | pAG424GAL-ccdB-EYFP | addgene partial sequence | sequence record 20635 | 14223 with GW5
GGTGCCTAATGCGGCCGCCATAGTGACTGGATATGTTGTGTTTTACAGTATTATGTAGTCTGTTTTTTAT
GCAAAATCTAATTTAATATATTGATATTTATATCATTTTACGTTTCTCGTTCAGCTTTTTTGTACAAACT
TGTGATGGGGGATCCACTAGTTCTAGAATCCGGGGTTTTTTCTCCTTGACGTTAAAGTATAGAGGTATAT
TAACAATTTTTTGTTGATACTTTTATTACATTTGAATAAGAAGTAATACAAACCGAAAATGTTGAAAGTA
TTAGTTAAAGTGGTTATGCAGTTTTTGCATTTATATATCTGTTAATAGATCAAAAATCATCGCTTCGCTG
ATTAATTACCCCAGAAATAAGGCTAAAAAACTAATCGCATTATCATCCTATGGTTGTTAATTTGATTCGT
TCATTTGAAGGTTTGTGGGGCCAGGTTACTGCCAATTTTTCCTCTTCATAACCATAAAAGCTAGTATTGT
AGAATCTTTATTGTTCGGAGCAGTGCGGCGCGAGGCACATCTGCGTTTCAGGAACGCGACCGGTGAAGAC
GAGGACGCACGGAGGAGAGTCTTCCTTCGGAGGGCTGTCACCCGCTCGGCGGCTTCTAATCCGTACT
