>Addgene plasmid #14223 | pAG424GAL-ccdB-EYFP | addgene partial sequence | sequence record 20636 | 14223 with GW3
GGAAGAAGTGGCTGATCTCAGCCACCGCGAAAATGACATCAAAAACGCCATTAACCTGATGTTCTGGGGA
ATATAAATGTCAGGCTCCCTTATACACAGCCAGTCTGCAGGTCGACCATAGTGACTGGATATGTTGTGTT
TTACAGTATTATGTAGTCTGTTTTTTATGCAAAATCTAATTTAATATATTGATATTTATATCATTTTACG
TTTCTCGTTCAGCTTTCTTGTACAAAGTGGTGATGGGCTGCAGGAATTCGATATCAAGCTTAATGGTGAG
CAAGGGCGAGGAGCTGTTCACCGGGGTGGTGCCCATCCTGGTCGAGCTGGACGGCGACGTAAACGGCCAC
AAGTTCAGCGTGTCCGGCGAGGGCGAGGGCGATGCCACCTACGGCAAGCTGACCCTGAAGTTCATCTGCA
CCACCGGCAAGCTGCCCGTGCCCTGGCCCACCCTCGTGACCACCTTCGGCTACGGCCTGCAGTGCTTCGC
CCGCTACCCCGACCACATGAAGCAGCACGACTTCTTCAAGTCCGCCATGCCCGAAGGCTACGTCCAGGAG
CGCACCATCTTCTTCAAGGACGACGGCAACTACAAGACCCGCGCCGAGGTGAAGTTCGAGGGCGACACCC
TGGTGAACCGCATCGAGCTGAAGGGCATCGACTTCAAGGAGGACGGCAACATCCTGGGGCACAAGCTGGA
