>Addgene plasmid #14223 | pAG424GAL-ccdB-EYFP | addgene partial sequence | sequence record 127454 | pGEX3 5'-CCGGGAGCTGCATGTGTCAGAGG-3'
GCGTTGCATTTTCGGAAGCGCTCGTTTTCGGAAACGCTTTGAAGTTCCTATTCCGAAGTTCCTATTCTCT
AGAAAGTATAGGAACTTCAGAGCGCTTTTGAAAACCAAAAGCGCTCTGAAGACGCACTTTCAAAAAACCA
AAAACGCACCGGACTGTAACGAGCTACTAAAATATTGCGAATACCGCTTCCACAAACATTGCTCAAAAGT
ATCTCTTTGCTATATATCTCTGTGCTATATCCCTATATAACCTACCCATCCACCTTTCGCTCCTTGAACT
TGCATCTAAACTCGACCTCTACATTTTTTATGTTTATCTCTAGTATTACTCTTTAGACAAAAAAATTGTA
GTAAGAACTATTCATAGAGTGAATCGAAAACAATACGAAAATGTAAACATTTCCTATACGTAGTATATAG
AGACAAAATAGAAGAAACCGTTCATAATTTTCTGACCAATGAAGAATCAT
